Addgene plasmid #66433: MCHR2-Tango
Purpose: Expression of G protein-coupled receptors for PRESTO-Tango: parallel receptorome expression and screening via transcriptional output, with transcriptional activation following arrestin translocation
Depositing lab: Bryan Roth. Depositing organization: University of North Carolina at Chapel Hill. Publication: PRESTO-Tango as an open-source resource for interrogation of the druggable human GPCRome. Kroeze WK, Sassano MF, Huang XP, Lansu K, McCorvy JD, Giguere PM, Sciaky N, Roth BL. Nat Struct Mol Biol. 2015 May;22(5):362-9. doi: 10.1038/nsmb.3014. Epub 2015 Apr 20. PubMed 25895059.
Backbone
  Vector backbone: empty Tango
  Backbone size w/o insert (bp): 6632
  Vector type: Mammalian Expression
  Selectable markers: Neomycin (select with G418)
Growth in bacteria
  Bacterial resistance: Ampicillin, 100 μg/mL
  Growth temperature: 37°C
  Growth strain: DH5alpha
  Copy number: High Copy
Gene/Insert
  Gene/Insert name: MCHR2
  Species: H. sapiens (human)
  Insert size (bp): 1020
  Entrez Gene: MCHR2 (a.k.a. GPR145, GPRv17, MCH-2R, MCH-R2, MCH2, MCH2R, MCHR-2, SLT)
  Promoter: CMV
  Tag / fusion protein: FLAG (N terminal on backbone)
  Cloning method: Restriction Enzyme; 5′ cloning site NotI (not destroyed); 3′ cloning site XhoI (unknown if destroyed)
  Sequencing primers: 5′ CMV-F; 3′ Tet-R
Terms and licenses: Academic/Nonprofit Terms; Industry Terms: Not Available to Industry
Depositor comments: Please note: Most of the PRESTO-Tango vectors do not contain the XhoI cut site downstream of the tTA sequence and instead carry an XbaI site. If you need to perform an XhoI digest we recommend sequencing with a forward primer at the C-terminus of tTA to determine which of the two sites is present. Suggested primer: 5-gagctccacttagacggcgagg-3. Original backbone was pcDNA3.1(+). These plasmids were generated as part of the Illuminating the Druggable Genome (IDG) program sponsored by the NIH Common Fund. The goal of this program is to identify, gather, and distribute information and resources for proteins that currently are not well-studied yet belong to commonly drug-targeted protein families: protein kinases, non-olfactory G-protein coupled receptors (GPCRs), and ion channels. The IDG program is designed to develop fundamental research tools for understudied proteins, elucidate their function, and disseminate the IDG-related resources and data to the greater scientific community.
How to cite: MCHR2-Tango was a gift from Bryan Roth (Addgene plasmid # 66433 ; http://n2t.net/addgene:66433 ; RRID:Addgene_66433)
