[The description below was written by a language model from this plasmid's Addgene catalogue record.]
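Description:
MCHR2-Tango is a mammalian expression plasmid from the PRESTO-Tango collection, built on an "empty Tango" backbone that derives from pcDNA3.1(+). It is maintained in E. coli as a high-copy plasmid under ampicillin selection and carries a neomycin resistance marker, so transfected mammalian cells can be selected with G418. The insert is the human melanin-concentrating hormone receptor 2 (MCHR2, also known as GPR145 or SLT), about 1 kb in a backbone of roughly 6.6 kb. It is expressed from the CMV promoter, and the backbone supplies an N-terminal FLAG tag that allows the receptor to be detected.

The record does not provide a feature map, so the complete architecture of the fusion is not itemised. The depositor's comments do indicate that a tTA (tetracycline transactivator) sequence lies downstream of the receptor. This fits the stated design principle, in which transcriptional activation follows arrestin translocation. In Tango-type assays generally, agonist-driven recruitment of arrestin to the receptor releases the tethered transactivator, which then drives a reporter gene in a suitable cell line. The result is a G protein-independent readout of receptor activation.

The receptor was cloned by restriction enzymes with NotI at the 5′ end. The 3′ site is nominally XhoI, but the depositor notes that most vectors in the series carry an XbaI site after tTA instead, so the site actually present should be confirmed by sequencing. The plasmid was generated under the NIH Illuminating the Druggable Genome program and is intended for parallel ligand screening across the human GPCRome, including understudied receptors.
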