>Addgene plasmid #66433 | MCHR2-Tango | depositor partial sequence | sequence record 113479 | empty Tango
GACGGATCGGGAGATCTCCCGATCCCCTATGGTGCACTCTCAGTACAATCTGCTCTGATGCCGCATAGTT
AAGCCAGTATCTGCTCCCTGCTTGTGTGTTGGAGGTCGCTGAGTAGTGCGCGAGCAAAATTTAAGCTACA
ACAAGGCAAGGCTTGACCGACAATTGCATGAAGAATCTGCTTAGGGTTAGGCGTTTTGCGCTGCTTCGCG
ATGTACGGGCCAGATATACGCGTTGACATTGATTATTGACTAGTTATTAATAGTAATCAATTACGGGGTC
ATTAGTTCATAGCCCATATATGGAGTTCCGCGTTACATAACTTACGGTAAATGGCCCGCCTGGCTGACCG
CCCAACGACCCCCGCCCATTGACGTCAATAATGACGTATGTTCCCATAGTAACGCCAATAGGGACTTTCC
ATTGACGTCAATGGGTGGAGTATTTACGGTAAACTGCCCACTTGGCAGTACATCAAGTGTATCATATGCC
AAGTACGCCCCCTATTGACGTCAATGACGGTAAATGGCCCGCCTGGCATTATGCCCAGTACATGACCTTA
TGGGACTTTCCTACTTGGCAGTACATCTACGTATTAGTCATCGCTATTACCATGGTGATGCGGTTTTGGC
AGTACATCAATGGGCGTGGATAGCGGTTTGACTCACGGGGATTTCCAAGTCTCCACCCCATTGACGTCAA
TGGGAGTTTGTTTTGGCACCAAAATCAACGGGACTTTCCAAAATGTCGTAACAACTCCGCCCCATTGACG
CAAATGGGCGGTAGGCGTGTACGGTGGGAGGTCTATATAAGCAGAGCTCTCTGGCTAACTAGAGAACCCA
CTGCTTACTGGCTTATCGAAATTAATACGACTCACTATAGGGAGACCCAAGCTGGCTAGCGTTTAAACTT
AAGCTTGGTACCGAGCTCGGATCCACTAGTCCAGTGTGGTGGAATTCTGCAGATATCCAGCACAGTGGCG
GCCGCGCCACCATGAAGACGATCATCGCCCTGAGCTACATCTTCTGCCTGGTATTCGCCGACTACAAGGA
CGATGATGACGCCAGCATCGATACCGGTGGACGCACCCCACCCAGCCTGGGTCCCCAAGATGAGTCCTGC
ACCACCGCCAGCTCCTCCCTGGCCAAGGACACTTCATCGACCGGTGAGAACCTGTACTTCCAGCTAAGAT
TAGATAAAAGTAAAGTGATTAACAGCGCATTAGAGCTGCTTAATGAGGTCGGAATCGAAGGTTTAACAAC
CCGTAAACTCGCCCAGAAGCTAGGTGTAGAGCAGCCTACATTGTATTGGCATGTAAAAAATAAGCGGGCT
TTGCTCGACGCCTTAGCCATTGAGATGTTAGATAGGCACCATACTCACTTTTGCCCTTTAGAAGGGGAAA
GCTGGCAAGATTTTTTACGTAATAACGCTAAAAGTTTTAGATGTGCTTTACTAAGTCATCGCGATGGAGC
AAAAGTACATTTAGGTACACGGCCTACAGAAAAACAGTATGAAACTCTCGAAAATCAATTAGCCTTTTTA
TGCCAACAAGGTTTTTCACTAGAGAATGCATTATATGCACTCAGCGCTGTGGGGCATTTTACTTTAGGTT
GCGTATTGGAAGATCAAGAGCATCAAGTCGCTAAAGAAGAAAGGGAAACACCTACTACTGATAGTATGCC
GCCATTATTACGACAAGCTATCGAATTATTTGATCACCAAGGTGCAGAGCCAGCCTTCTTATTCGGCCTT
GAATTGATCATATGCGGATTAGAAAAACAACTTAAATGTGAAAGTGGGTCCGCGTACAGCCGCGCGCGTA
CGAAAAACAATTACGGGTCTACCATCGAGGGCCTGCTCGATCTCCCGGACGACGACGCCCCCGAAGAGGC
GGGGCTGGCGGCTCCGCGCCTGTCCTTTCTCCCCGCGGGACACACGCGCAGACTGTCGACGGCCCCCCCG
ACCGATGTCAGCCTGGGGGACGAGCTCCACTTAGACGGCGAGGACGTGGCGATGGCGCATGCCGACGCGC
TAGACGATTTCGATCTGGACATGTTGGGGGACGGGGATTCCCCGGGTCCGGGATTTACCCCCCACGACTC
CGCCCCCTACGGCGCTCTGGATATGGCCGACTTCGAGTTTGAGCAGATGTTTACCGATGCCCTTGGAATT
GACGAGTACGGTGGGTAGCTCGAGTCTAGAGGGCCCGTTTAAACCCGCTGATCAGCCTCGACTGTGCCTT
CTAGTTGCCAGCCATCTGTTGTTTGCCCCTCCCCCGTGCCTTCCTTGACCCTGGAAGGTGCCACTCCCAC
TGTCCTTTCCTAATAAAATGAGGAAATTGCATCGCATTGTCTGAGTAGGTGTCATTCTATTCTGGGGGGT
GGGGTGGGGCAGGACAGCAAGGGGGAGGATTGGGAAGACAATAGCAGGCATGCTGGGGATGCGGTGGGCT
CTATGGCTTCTGAGGCGGAAAGAACCAGCTGGGGCTCTAGGGGGTATCCCC
[124 nt withheld, positions 2502-2625]
C
[91 nt withheld, positions 2627-2717]
A
[49 nt withheld, positions 2719-2767]
CCTTTGACGTTGGAGTCCACGTTCTTT
[37 nt withheld, positions 2795-2831]
ACCCTATCTCGGTCTATTCTTTTGATTTATAAGGGATTTTGCCGATTTCGGCCTATTGGTTAAAAAATGA
GCTGATTTAACAAAAATTTAACGCGAATTAATTCTGTGGAATGTGTGTCAGTTAGGGTGTGGAAAGTCCC
CAGGCTCCCCAGCAGGCAGAAGTATGCAAAGCATGCATCTCAATTAGTCAGCAACCAGGTGTGGAAAGTC
CCCAGGCTCCCCAGCAGGCAGAAGTATGCAAAGCATGCATCTCAATTAGTCAGCAACCATAGTCCCGCCC
CTAACTCCGCCCATCCCGCCCCTAACTCCGCCCAGTTCCGCCCATTCTCCGCCCCATGGCTGACTAATTT
TTTTTATTTATGCAGAGGCCGAGGCCGCCTCTGCCTCTGAGCTATTCCAGAAGTAGTGAGGAGGCTTTTT
TGGAGGCCTAGGCTTTTGCAAAAAGCTCCCGGGAGCTTGTATATCCATTTTCGGATCTGATCAAGAGACA
GGATGAGGATCGTTTCGCATGATTGAACAAGATGGATTGCACGCAGGTTCTCCGGCCGCTTGGGTGGAGA
GGCTATTCGGCTATGACTGGGCACAACAGACAATCGGCTGCTCTGATGCCGCCGTGTTCCGGCTGTCAGC
GCAGGGGCGCCCGGTTCTTTTTGTCAAGACCGACCTGTCCGGTGCCCTGAATGAACTGCAGGACGAGGCA
GCGCGGCTATCGTGGCTGGCCACGACGGGCGTTCCTTGCGCAGCTGTGCTCGACGTTGTCACTGAAGCGG
GAAGGGACTGGCTGCTATTGGGCGAAGTGCCGGGGCAGGATCTCCTGTCATCTCACCTTGCTCCTGCCGA
GAAAGTATCCATCATGGCTGATGCAATGCGGCGGCTGCATACGCTTGATCCGGCTACCTGCCCATTCGAC
CACCAAGCGAAACATCGCATCGAGCGAGCACGTACTCGGATGGAAGCCGGTCTTGTCGATCAGGATGATC
TGGACGAAGAGCATCAGGGGCTCGCGCCAGCCGAACTGTTCGCCAGGCTCAAGGCGCGCATGCCCGACGG
CGAGGATCTCGTCGTGACCCATGGCGATGCCTGCTTGCCGAATATCATGGTGGAAAATGGCCGCTTTTCT
GGATTCATCGACTGTGGCCGGCTGGGTGTGGCGGACCGCTATCAGGACATAGCGTTGGCTACCCGTGATA
TTGCTGAAGAGCTTGGCGGCGAATGGGCTGACCGCTTCCTCGTGCTTTACGGTATCGCCGCTCCCGATTC
GCAGCGCATCGCCTTCTATCGCCTTCTTGACGAGTTCTTCTGAGCGGGACTCTGGGGTTCGAAATGACCG
ACCAAGCGACGCCCAACCTGCCATCACGAGATTTCGATTCCACCGCCGCCTTCTATGAAAGGTTGGGCTT
CGGAATCGTTTTCCGGGACGCCGGCTGGATGATCCTCCAGCGCGGGGATCTCATGCTGGAGTTCTTCGCC
CACCCCAACTTGTTTATTGCAGCTTATAATGGTTACAAATAAAGCAATAGCATCACAAATTTCACAAATA
AAGCATTTTTTTCACTGCATTCTAGTTGTGGTTTGTCCAAACTCATCAATGTATCTTATCATGTCTGTAT
ACCGTCGACCTCTAGCTAGAGCTTGGCGTAATCATGGTCATAGCTGTTTCCTGTGTGAAATTGTTATCCG
CTCACAATTCCACACAACATACGAGCCGGAAGCATAAAGTGTAAAGCCTGGGGTGCCTAATGAGTGAGCT
AACTCACATTAATTGCGTTGCGCTCACTGCCCGCTTTCCAGTCGGGAAACCTGTCGTGCCAGCTGCATTA
ATGAATCGGCCAACGCGCGGGGAGAGGCGGTTTGCGTATTGGGCGCTCTTCCGCTTCCTCGCTCACTGAC
TCGCTGCGCTCGGTCGTTCGGCTGCGGCGAGCGGTATCAGCTCACTCAAAGGCGGTAATACGGTTATCCA
CAGAATCAGGGGATAACGCAGGAAAGAACATGTGAGCAAAAGGCCAGCAAAAGGCCAGGAACCGTAAAAA
GGCCGCGTTGCTGGCGTTTTTCCATAGGCTCCGCCCCCCTGACGAGCATCACAAAAATCGACGCTCAAGT
CAGAGGTGGCGAAACCCGACAGGACTATAAAGATACCAGGCGTTTCCCCCTGGAAGCTCCCTCGTGCGCT
CTCCTGTTCCGACCCTGCCGCTTACCGGATACCTGTCCGCCTTTCTCCCTTCGGGAAGCGTGGCGCTTTC
TCATAGCTCACGCTGTAGGTATCTCAGTTCGGTGTAGGTCGTTCGCTCCAAGCTGGGCTGTGTGCACGAA
CCCCCCGTTCAGCCCGACCGCTGCGCCTTATCCGGTAACTATCGTCTTGAGTCCAACCCGGTAAGACACG
ACTTATCGCCACTGGCAGCAGCCACTGGTAACAGGATTAGCAGAGCGAGGTATGTAGGCGGTGCTACAGA
GTTCTTGAAGTGGTGGCCTAACTACGGCTACACTAGAAGAACAGTATTTGGTATCTGCGCTCTGCTGAAG
CCAGTTACCTTCGGAAAAAGAGTTGGTAGCTCTTGATCCGGCAAACAAACCACCGCTGGTAGCGGTTTTT
TTGTTTGCAAGCAGCAGATTACGCGCAGAAAAAAAGGATCTCAAGAAGATCCTTTGATCTTTTCTACGGG
GTCTGACGCTCAGTGGAACGAAAACTCACGTTAAGGGATTTTGGTCATGAGATTATCAAAAAGGATCTTC
ACCTAGATCCTTTTAAATTAAAAATGAAGTTTTAAATCAATCTAAAGTATATATGAGTAAACTTGGTCTG
ACAGTTACCAATGCTTAATCAGTGAGGCACCTATCTCAGCGATCTGTCTATTTCGTTCATCCATAGTTGC
CTGACTCCCCGTCGTGTAGATAACTACGATACGGGAGGGCTTACCATCTGGCCCCAGTGCTGCAATGATA
CCGCGAGACCCACGCTCACCGGCTCCAGATTTATCAGCAATAAACCAGCCAGCCGGAAGGGCCGAGCGCA
GAAGTGGTCCTGCAACTTTATCCGCCTCCATCCAGTCTATTAATTGTTGCCGGGAAGCTAGAGTAAGTAG
TTCGCCAGTTAATAGTTTGCGCAACGTTGTTGCCATTGCTACAGGCATCGTGGTGTCACGCTCGTCGTTT
GGTATGGCTTCATTCAGCTCCGGTTCCCAACGATCAAGGCGAGTTACATGATCCCCCATGTTGTGCAAAA
AAGCGGTTAGCTCCTTCGGTCCTCCGATCGTTGTCAGAAGTAAGTTGGCCGCAGTGTTATCACTCATGGT
TATGGCAGCACTGCATAATTCTCTTACTGTCATGCCATCCGTAAGATGCTTTTCTGTGACTGGTGAGTAC
TCAACCAAGTCATTCTGAGAATAGTGTATGCGGCGACCGAGTTGCTCTTGCCCGGCGTCAATACGGGATA
ATACCGCGCCACATAGCAGAACTTTAAAAGTGCTCATCATTGGAAAACGTTCTTCGGGGCGAAAACTCTC
AAGGATCTTACCGCTGTTGAGATCCAGTTCGATGTAACCCACTCGTGCACCCAACTGATCTTCAGCATCT
TTTACTTTCACCAGCGTTTCTGGGTGAGCAAAAACAGGAAGGCAAAATGCCGCAAAAAAGGGAATAAGGG
CGACACGGAAATGTTGAATACTCATACTCTTCCTTTTTCAATATTATTGAAGCATTTATCAGGGTTATTG
TCTCATGAGCGGATACATATTTGAATGTATTTAGAAAAATAAACAAATAGGGGTTCCGCGCACATTTCCC
CGAAAAGTGCCACCTGACGTC
