>Addgene plasmid #66433 | MCHR2-Tango | depositor partial sequence | sequence record 113480 | MCHR2
ATGAATCCATTCCATGCGAGCTGCTGGAACACCTCTGCTGAACTTCTTAATAAGTCTTGGAACAAAGAGT
TTGCTTACCAGACTGCTTCCGTCGTGGATACAGTGATACTCCCCAGCATGATCGGTATCATATGCTCCAC
TGGACTCGTGGGCAATATCTTGATCGTGTTTACCATTATCCGGTCACGCAAAAAGACCGTACCCGATATC
TACATCTGCAATCTTGCCGTGGCCGACCTGGTGCACATAGTCGGTATGCCATTCTTGATACACCAGTGGG
CCCGAGGAGGAGAATGGGTATTCGGCGGACCCCTGTGCACGATTATCACCTCATTGGACACCTGCAATCA
GTTCGCTTGCAGCGCTATCATGACCGTTATGAGCGTGGATCGCTACTTCGCACTTGTACAGCCGTTCCGC
TTGACTCGATGGCGGACCCGGTACAAGACGATTCGGATTAACCTTGGTCTCTGGGCTGCCTCTTTCATTT
TGGCCCTCCCCGTCTGGGTATATTCCAAAGTGATCAAGTTCAAAGATGGAGTGGAGAGCTGCGCGTTTGA
TCTTACCTCACCCGATGACGTTCTTTGGTACACGTTGTACCTCACTATCACAACGTTCTTTTTTCCACTG
CCCCTGATCCTGGTATGTTATATCCTTATCCTGTGCTACACATGGGAAATGTATCAGCAGAACAAAGATG
CGCGGTGTTGCAATCCGAGCGTCCCAAAACAGAGGGTGATGAAGCTTACCAAGATGGTGCTCGTGCTGGT
TGTGGTTTTCATACTGAGCGCGGCGCCTTACCATGTTATCCAACTGGTCAATCTTCAGATGGAGCAGCCC
ACCCTCGCTTTCTATGTCGGCTACTATTTGAGTATTTGCCTCTCTTATGCATCCTCTTCAATAAATCCTT
TCCTGTACATTCTTCTTAGCGGCAACTTCCAGAAGCGGCTCCCCCAGATCCAGCGGAGGGCCACGGAAAA
AGAAATTAACAACATGGGTAATACCCTGAAGTCTCACTTT
