>Addgene plasmid #66433 | MCHR2-Tango | addgene partial sequence | sequence record 120104 | Tet-R 5'-GGCGAGTTTACGGGTTGTTA-3'
GCTCTAATGCGCTGTTAATCACTTTACTTTTATCTAATCTTAGCTGGAAGTACAGGTTCTCACCGGTCGA
TGAAGTGTCCTTGGCCAGGGAGGAGCTGGCGGTGGTGCAGGACTCATCTTGGGGACCCAGGCTGGGTGGG
GTGCGTCCACCGGTATCGATAAAGTGAGACTTCAGGGTATTACCCATGTTGTTAATTTCTTTTTCCGTGG
CCCTCCGCTGGATCTGGGGGAGCCGCTTCTGGAAGTTGCCGCTAAGAAGAATGTACAGGAAAGGATTTAT
TGAAGAGGATGCATAAGAGAGGCAAATACTCAAATAGTAGCCGACATAGAAAGCGAGGGTGGGCTGCTCC
ATCTGAAGATTGACCAGTTGGATAACATGGTAAGGCGCCGCGCTCAGTATGAAAACCACAACCAGCACGA
GCACCATCTTGGTAAGCTTCATCACCCTCTGTTTTGGGACGCTCGGATTGCAACACCGCGCATCTTTGTT
CTGCTGATACATTTCCCATGTGTAGCACAGGATAAGGATATAACATACCAGGATCAGGGGCAGTGGAAAA
AAGAACGTTGTGATAGTGAGGTACAACGTGTACCAAAGAACGTCATCGGGTGAGGTAAGATCAAACGCGC
AGCTCTCCACTCCATCTTTGAACTTGATCACTTTGGAATATACCCAGACGGGGAGGGCCAAAATGAAAGA
GGCAGCCCAGAGACCAAGGTTAATCCGAATCGTCTTGTACCGGGTCCGCCATCGAGTCAAGCGGAACGGC
TGTACAAGTGCGAAGTAGCGATCCACGCTCATAACGGTCATGATAGCGCTGCAAGCGAACTGATTGCAGG
TGTCCAATGAGGTGATAATCGTGCACAGGGGTCCGCCGAATACCCATTCTCCTCCTCGGGCCCACTGGTG
TATCAAGAATGGCATACCGACTATGTGCACCAGGTCGGCCACGGCAAGATTGCAGATGTAGATATCGGGT
ACGGTCTTTTTGCGTGACCGGATAATGGTAAACACGATCAAGATATTGCCCACGAGTCCAGT
