>Addgene plasmid #66433 | MCHR2-Tango | addgene partial sequence | sequence record 122198 | CMV-F 5'-CGCAAATGGGCGGTAGGCGTG-3'
GCTCTCTGGCTAACTAGAGAACCCACTGCTTACTGGCTTATCGAAATTAATACGACTCACTATAGGGAGA
CCCAAGCTGGCTAGCGTTTAAACTTAAGCTTGGTACCGAGCTCGGATCCACTAGTCCAGTGTGGTGGAAT
TCTGCAGATATCCAGCACAGTGGCGGCCGCGCCACCATGAAGACGATCATCGCCCTGAGCTACATCTTCT
GCCTGGTATTCGCCGACTACAAGGACGATGATGACGCCAGCATCGATATGAATCCATTCCATGCGAGCTG
CTGGAACACCTCTGCTGAACTTCTTAATAAGTCTTGGAACAAAGAGTTTGCTTACCAGACTGCTTCCGTC
GTGGATACAGTGATACTCCCCAGCATGATCGGTATCATATGCTCCACTGGACTCGTGGGCAATATCTTGA
TCGTGTTTACCATTATCCGGTCACGCAAAAAGACCGTACCCGATATCTACATCTGCAATCTTGCCGTGGC
CGACCTGGTGCACATAGTCGGTATGCCATTCTTGATACACCAGTGGGCCCGAGGAGGAGAATGGGTATTC
GGCGGACCCCTGTGCACGATTATCACCTCATTGGACACCTGCAATCAGTTCGCTTGCAGCGCTATCATGA
CCGTTATGAGCGTGGATCGCTACTTCGCACTTGTACAGCCGTTCCGCTTGACTCGATGGCGGACCCGGTA
CAAGACGATTCGGATTAACCTTGGTCTCTGGGCTGCCTCTTTCATTTTGGCCCTCCCCGTCTGGGTATAT
TCCAAAGTGATCAAGTTCAAAGATGGAGTGGAGAGCTGCGCGTTTGATCTTACCTCACCCGATGACGTTC
TTTGGTACACGTTGTACCTCACTATCACAACGTTCTTTTTTCCACTGCCCCTGATCCTGGTATGTTATAT
CCTTATCCTGTGCTACACATGGGAAATGTATCAGCAGAACAAAGATGCGCGGTGTTGCAATCCGAGCGTC
CCAAAACAGAGGGTGATGAAGCTTACCAAGATGG
